Addgene plasmid #174929: pMSR:MSMEG_0902:Dendra
Purpose: C-term fluorescent fusion
Depositing lab: Keith Derbyshire & Joseph Wade. Depositing organization: Wadsworth Center, New York State Department of Health. Publication: A Mycobacterial Systems Resource for the Research Community. Judd JA, Canestrari J, Clark R, Joseph A, Lapierre P, Lasek-Nesselquist E, Mir M, Palumbo M, Smith C, Stone M, Upadhyay A, Wirth SE, Dedrick RM, Meier CG, Russell DA, Dills A, Dove E, Kester J, Wolf ID, Zhu J, Rubin ER, Fortune S, Hatfull GF, Gray TA, Wade JT, Derbyshire KM. mBio. 2021 Mar 2;12(2). pii: mBio.02401-20. doi: 10.1128/mBio.02401-20. PubMed 33653882.
Backbone
  Vector backbone: pMSR:Dendra
  Vector type: Bacterial Expression ; Integrating Mycobacterial Expression Vector attL5. T7 expression in E. coli
Growth in bacteria
  Bacterial resistance: Apramycin, 25 μg/mL
  Growth temperature: 37°C
  Growth strain: DH5alpha
  Copy number: High Copy
Gene/Insert
  Gene/Insert name: MSMEG_0902
  Species: M. smegmatis
  Promoter: pmycTetO
  Tag / fusion protein: Gly-Ala Linker/Dendra2/1x Flag Tag (C terminal on insert)
  Cloning method: Ligation Independent Cloning
  Sequencing primers: 5′ TGATAGAGTTTGTCCTCCCTATCAG; 3′ TCCATATGCACCTTGACACG
Resource information
  A portion of this plasmid was derived from a plasmid made by: CP000480.1
Terms and licenses: Academic/Nonprofit Terms; Industry Terms: Not Available to Industry
Depositor comments: 5' cloning site: AseI (destroyed), 3' cloning site: HindIII (not destroyed)
How to cite: pMSR:MSMEG_0902:Dendra was a gift from Keith Derbyshire & Joseph Wade (Addgene plasmid # 174929 ; http://n2t.net/addgene:174929 ; RRID:Addgene_174929)
