[The description below was written by a language model from this plasmid's Addgene catalogue record and pLannotate feature annotations shown in this document.]
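Description:
pMSR:MSMEG_0902:Dendra is an integrating mycobacterial expression vector built on the pMSR:Dendra backbone and belongs to a systematic collection of Mycobacterium smegmatis gene constructs. In E. coli it is maintained as a high-copy plasmid through a ColE1/pUC-type origin and selected with apramycin, resistance being provided by the aac(3)IV acetyltransferase gene. It carries no mycobacterial replication origin in the annotated features. Instead, it encodes the mycobacteriophage L5 integrase together with adjacent L5-derived sequence, which directs site-specific, single-copy insertion at the L5 attachment site of the mycobacterial chromosome.

The payload is the M. smegmatis open reading frame MSMEG_0902, inserted by ligation-independent cloning. Automated annotation matches this ORF to the M. tuberculosis cyclopropane mycolic acid synthase CmaA1, suggesting it encodes a related mycolic acid methyltransferase, although the catalogue entry itself gives no function. The gene is fused at its C terminus, through a Gly-Ala linker, to the green-to-red photoconvertible fluorescent protein Dendra2, followed by a single FLAG epitope.

Transcription in mycobacteria comes from the pmycTetO promoter, a mycobacterial promoter carrying tet operator sites. The short "tight TRE" hits in the feature table most likely reflect these operators rather than a mammalian promoter. A T7 promoter sits immediately upstream of the ORF and a T7 terminator fragment lies downstream of the tag, allowing the same fusion to be expressed in E. coli strains that supply T7 RNA polymerase.

The stated purpose is C-terminal fluorescent fusion. This is consistent with uses such as imaging protein localisation in live mycobacteria, while the FLAG tag offers a handle for immunodetection or affinity capture.
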