Features (pLannotate 1.2.2; 14 found; start..end, strand, type, name):
    823..927     -  CDS            32 (fragment): VG32_BPML5 - Protein predicted: Swiss-Prot protein existence level 4. From Mycobacterium phage L5 (Mycobacteriophage L5).
    983..1087    +  CDS            Y4104_STRCO (fragment): Protein inferred from homology: Swiss-Prot protein existence level 3. From Streptomyces coelicolor (strain ATCC BAA-471 / A3(2) / M145).
   1145..1164    +  promoter       tight TRE promoter (fragment): Tet-responsive promoter PTight, consisting of seven tet operator sequences followed by the minimal CMV promoter
   1171..1188    +  promoter       tight TRE promoter (fragment): Tet-responsive promoter PTight, consisting of seven tet operator sequences followed by the minimal CMV promoter
   1202..1220    +  promoter       T7 promoter: promoter for bacteriophage T7 RNA polymerase
   1236..2096    +  CDS            cmaA1: CMAS1_MYCTA - Also known as cma1. Experimental evidence at protein level: Swiss-Prot protein existence level 1. Catalyzes the conversion of a double bond to a cyclopropane ring at the distal position of an alpha mycolic acid via the transfer of a methylene group from S-adenosyl-L-methionine. Cyclopropanated mycolic acids are key factors participating in cell envelope permeability, host immunomodulation and persistence. From Mycobacterium tuberculosis (strain ATCC 25177 / H37Ra).
   2124..2810    +  CDS            Dendra2: Dendra2 is a photoconvertible green fluorescent protein published in 2006, derived from Dendronephthya sp.. It has high acid sensitivity.
   2850..2870    +  CDS            FLAG (fragment): FLAG® epitope tag, followed by an enterokinase cleavage site
   2879..2921    +  terminator     T7 terminator (fragment): transcription terminator for bacteriophage T7 RNA polymerase
   3127..3927    +  CDS            ApmR: aminoglycoside 3-N-acetyltransferase type IV ; aac(3)IV; confers resistance to apramycin (Paget and Davies, 1996)
   3994..4011    -  misc_feature   MCS (fragment): pBluescript multiple cloning site
   4052..4640    +  rep_origin     ori: high-copy-number ColE1/pMB1/pBR322/pUC origin of replication
   4808..4836    +  misc_feature   MCS (fragment): pUC18/19 multiple cloning site
   5396..761     +  CDS            33 (across the origin): VINT_BPML5 - Also known as int. Protein inferred from homology: Swiss-Prot protein existence level 3. Integrase is necessary for integration of the phage into the host genome by site-specific recombination. From Mycobacterium phage L5 (Mycobacteriophage L5).
>Addgene plasmid #174929 | pMSR:MSMEG_0902:Dendra | addgene full sequence | sequence record 345464 | Addgene NGS Result
CAGCTCTGGTGCGTGCGTGGTGGGCCGGGATGGGTAGGAAGCACCCGACTGCCCGCCGGCATGCCTACAA
CGTCCTCCGGGCGGTGATGAACACAGCGGTCGAGGACAAGCTGATCGCAGAGAACCCGTGCCGGATCGAG
CAGAAGGCAGCCGATGAGCGCGACGTAGAGGCGCTGACGCCTGAGGAGCTGGACATCGTCGCCGCTGAGA
TCTTCGAGCACTACCGGATCGCGGCATACATCCTGGCGTGGACGAGCCTCCGGTTCGGAGAGCTGATCGA
GCTTCGCCGCAAGGACATCGTGGACGACGGCATGACGATGAAGCTCCGGGTGCGCCGTGGCGCTTCCCGC
GTGGGGAACAAGATCGTCGTTGGCAACGCCAAGACCGTCCGGTCGAAGCGTCCTGTGACGGTTCCGCCTC
ACGTCGCGGAGATGATCCGAGCGCACATGAAGGACCGTACGAAGATGAACAAGGGCCCCGAGGCATTCCT
GGTGACCACGACGCAGGGCAACCGGCTGTCGAAGTCCGCGTTCACCAAGTCGCTGAAGCGTGGCTACGCC
AAGATCGGTCGGCCGGAACTCCGCATCCACGACCTCCGCGCTGTCGGCGCTACGTTCGCCGCTCAGGCAG
GTGCGACGACCAAGGAGCTGATGGCCCGTCTCGGTCACACGACTCCTAGGATGGCGATGAAGTACCAGAT
GGCGTCTGAGGCCCGCGACGAGGCTATCGCTGAGGCGATGTCCAAGCTGGCCAAGACCTCCTGAAACGCA
AAAAGCCCCCCTCCCAAGGACACTGAGTCCTAAAGAGGGGGGTTTCTTGTCAGTACGCGAAGAACCACGC
CTGGCCGCGAGCGCCAGCACCGCCGCTCTGTGCGGAGACCTGGGCACCAGCCCCGCCGCCGCCAGGAGCA
TTGCCGTTCCCGCCAGAAATCTAGACGGTGACCACAACGCGCCCGCTTTGATCGGGGACGTCGAAATATT
GGATCGTCGGCACCGTCACGGCCGTGGGAGGCGGCACGATCCGCGACGTGATGATCGGCCGCATCCCCAC
GGTGCTGCGCAGTGAGCTCTACGCCATCCCGGCGTTGATCTGTGCGTTCGCACGCACAGGCCCGGTGTGA
GAAGGGTCTCTGACGAGCGGGAGAACTCCCTATCAGTGATAGAGTTTGTCCTCCCTATCAGTGATAGATA
GGCTTAAGGAGTAATACGACTCACTATAGGGAGAAGGAGGCCATTATGCGCGAGACGCTCACTCCCAACT
TTGCCGATGTGCAGGCCCATTACGACCTTTCCGACGACTTCTTCCGGTTGTTCCTGGATCCGACGCAGAC
CTACAGCTGTGCGTACTTCGCCCAAGACGGGATGACGCTGGAAGAGGCACAGATCGCGAAGATCGACCTG
GCTCTGGGCAAGCTGGGACTGGAGCCGGGGATGACACTGCTCGACGTGGGCTGCGGCTGGGGTGCGACCA
TGCGGCGCGCGGTCGAACGCCACGACGTCAACGTGGTGGGACTGACACTGTCGAGGAACCAGGCCGCCCA
CGTCGAGCGCATGCTCGACGACGTGGGCAGCAGGCGTTCCCGGCGCGTGCTGCTGCAGGGGTGGGAGCAG
TTCGACGAGCCCGTCGACCGCATCGTGTCGATCGGCGCGTTCGAGCACTTCCGGCACGAGCGCTACGACG
AGTTCTTCGCCAAGGCCCACGCGCTGCTGCCTGACGACGGCGTCATGCTGCTGCACACCATCTGCGGGTT
CCACCCCAACCACTTTCGCGAGGCGGGAATCCCGATGACGATGGAGATGGCGAAGTTCGTCAAGTTCATC
CTCACCGAGATCTTCCCCGGCGGGCAGCTGCCGTCATCGGAGATGGTGCACGACCGCGCCGGACGGGCCG
GCTTCGTCGTGTCCCGCGAGCAATCGCTGCAGCCGCACTACGCCAAGACCCTCGACATCTGGGCGTCGCG
CCTGCAGGCGCACCAGGACGAGGCCATCGCGATCCAGTCGCTGGAGGTCTACCAGCGGTACATGAAGTAC
CTGACCGGGTGCGCGCAGCTGTTCCGCGACGGCCAGGTGGACGTCGTGCAGTTCACCCTGCAGAAAGGGC
GCAAGCTTGGTGCGGCCGCGGGCAACACGCCTGGCATCAATCTGATCAAGGAGGACATGCGTGTCAAGGT
GCATATGGAGGGCAACGTGAACGGTCACGCCTTCGTGATCGAGGGGGAGGGTAAGGGTAAGCCTTACGAA
GGGACCCAGACCGCCAACCTCACCGTCAAGGAGGGCGCCCCTCTCCCATTCTCGTACGATATCCTCACTA
CCGCGGTGCATTACGGGAACCGCGTGTTCACCAAGTACCCCGAGGATATCCCTGACTACTTCAAGCAGAG
CTTCCCGGAGGGATACTCCTGGGAGCGGACGATGACCTTCGAAGACAAGGGTATCTGTACGATCCGCAGC
GACATCTCGCTGGAAGGGGACTGTTTCTTCCAGAACGTCCGTTTCAAGGGGACCAACTTTCCGCCGAACG
GCCCGGTCATGCAGAAGAAGACCCTCAAGTGGGAGCCGAGCACGGAGAAGCTGCACGTTCGGGACGGCCT
CCTGGTCGGCAACATCAACATGGCGCTGCTGCTGGAAGGCGGCGGCCACTACCTATGCGACTTCAAGACC
ACGTACAAAGCGAAGAAGGTCGTCCAGCTGCCCGACGCGCACTTCGTGGACCACCGCATCGAAATCCTGG
GGAACGATTCGGACTACAACAAGGTCAAGTTGTACGAGCACGCTGTGGCACGCTATAGCCCGCTCCCGTC
GCAGGTCTGGTTCGAAGGCGGCGGCGGGGAGAACCTGTATTTCCAGGACTACAAGGACGACGACGACAAG
TGATTTAAATAACCCCTTGGGGCCTCTAAACGGGTCTTGAGGGGTTTTTTGTTAACTAGCGTACGATCGA
ATTCCTGCAGCTCACGGTAACTGATGCCGTATTTGCAGTACCAGCGTACGGCCCACAGAATGATGTCACG
CTGAAAATGCCGGCCTTTGAATGGGTTCATGTGCAGCTCCATCAGCAAAAGGGGATGATAAGTTTATCAC
CACCGACTATTTGCAACAGTGCCGTTGATCGTGCTATGATCGACTGATGTCATCAGCGGTGGAGTGCAAT
GTCGTGCAATACGAATGGCGAAAAGCCGAGCTCATCGGTCAGCTTCTCAACCTTGGGGTTACCCCCGGCG
GTGTGCTGCTGGTCCACAGCTCCTTCCGTAGCGTCCGGCCCCTCGAAGATGGGCCACTTGGACTGATCGA
GGCCCTGCGTGCTACGCTGGGTCCGGGAGGGACGCTCGTCATGCCCTCGTGGTCAGGTCTGGACGACGAG
CCGTTCGATCCTGCCACGTCGCCCGTTACACCGGACCTTGGAGTTGTCTCTGACACATTCTGGCGCCTGC
CAAATGTAAAGCGCAGCGCCCATCCATTTGCCTTTGCGGCAGCGGGGCCACAGGCAGAGCAGATCATCTC
TGATCCATTGCCCCTGCCACCTTACTCGCCTGCAAGCCCGGTCGCCCGTGTCCATGAACTCGATGGGCAG
GTACTTCTCCTCGGCGTGGGACACGATGCCAACACGACGCTGCATCTTGCCGAGTTGATGGCAAAGGTTC
CCTATGGGGTGCCGAGACACTGCACCATTCTTCAGGATGGCAAGTTGGTACGCGTCGATTATCTCGAGAA
TGACCACTGCTGTGAGCGCTTTGCCTTGGCGGACAGGTGGCTCAAGGAGAAGAGCCTTCAGAAGGAAGGT
CCAGTCGGTCATGCCTTTGCTCGGTTGATCCGCTCCCGCGACATTGTGGCGACAGCCCTGGGTCAACTGG
GCCGAGATCCGTTGATCTTCCTGCATCCGCCAGAGGCGGGATGCGAAGAATGCGATGCCGCTCGCCAGTC
GATTGGCTGAGCTCATGAGCGGAGAACGAGATGACGTTGGAGGGGCAAGGTCGCGCTGATTGCTGGGGCA
ACACGGGGGATCCACTAGTTCCATGAGCGTCAGACCCCGTAGAAAAGATCAAAGGATCTTCTTGAGATCC
TTTTTTTCTGCGCGTAATCTGCTGCTTGCAAACAAAAAAACCACCGCTACCAGCGGTGGTTTGTTTGCCG
GATCAAGAGCTACCAACTCTTTTTCCGAAGGTAACTGGCTTCAGCAGAGCGCAGATACCAAATACTGTCC
TTCTAGTGTAGCCGTAGTTAGGCCACCACTTCAAGAACTCTGTAGCACCGCCTACATACCTCGCTCTGCT
AATCCTGTTACCAGTGGCTGCTGCCAGTGGCGATAAGTCGTGTCTTACCGGGTTGGACTCAAGACGATAG
TTACCGGATAAGGCGCAGCGGTCGGGCTGAACGGGGGGTTCGTGCACACAGCCCAGCTTGGAGCGAACGA
CCTACACCGAACTGAGATACCTACAGCGTGAGCTATGAGAAAGCGCCACGCTTCCCGAGGGGAGAAAGGC
GGACAGGTATCCGGTAAGCGGCAGGGTCGGAACAGGAGAGCGCACGAGGGAGCTTCCAGGGGGAAACGCC
TGGTATCTTTATAGTCCTGTCGGGTTTCGCCACCTCTGACTTGAGCGTCGATTTTTGTGATGCTCGTCAG
GGGGGCGGAGCCTATGGAAAAACGCCAGCAACGCGGCCTTTTTACGGTTCCTGGCCTTTTGCTGGCCTTT
TGCTCACATGTTCTTTCCTGCGTTATCCCCTGATTCTGTGGATAACCGTATTACCGCCTTTGAGTGAGCT
GATACCGCTCGCCGCAGCCGAACGACCGAGCGCAACGCGTGCGGCCGCGGTACCCGGGGATCCTCTAGAG
TCGACCACCAAGGGCACCATCTCTGCTTGGGCCACCCCGTTGGCCGCAGCCAGCTCGCTGAGAGCCGTGA
ACGACAGGGCGAACGCCAGCCCGCCGACGGCGAGGGTTCCGACCGCTGCAACTCCCGGTGCAACCTTGTC
CCGGTCTATTCTCTTCACTGCACCAGCTCCAATCTGGTGTGAATGCCCCTCGTCTGTTCGCGCAGGCGGG
GGGCTCTATTCGTTTGTCAGCATCGAAAGTAGCCAGATCAGGGATGCGTTGCAACCGCGTATGCCCAGGT
CAGAAGAGTCGCACAAGAGTTGCAGACCCCTGGAAAGAAAAATGGCCAGAGGGCGAAAACACCCTCTGAC
CAGCGGAGCGGGCGACGGGAATCGAACCCGCGTAGCTAGTTTGGAAGAATGGGTGTCTGCCGACCACATA
TGGGCCGGTCAAGATAGGTTTTTACCCCCTCTCGGCTGCATCCTCTAAGTGGAAAGAAATTGCAGGTCGT
AGAAGCGCGTTGAAGCCTGAGAGTTGCACAGGAGTTGCAACCCGGTAGCCTTGTTCACGACGAGAGGAGA
CCTAGTTGGCACGTCGCGGATGGGGATCGCTGAAGACTCAGCGCAGCGGGAGGATCCAAGCCTCATACGT
CAACCCGCAGGACGGTGTGAGGTACTACGCGCTGCAGACCTACGACAACAAGATGGACGCCGAAGCCTGG
CTCGCGGGCGAGAAGCGGCTCATCGAGATGGAGACCTGGACCCCTCCACAGGACCGGGCGAAGAAGGCAG
CCGCCAGCGCCATCACGCTGGAGGAGTACACCCGGAAGTGGCTCGTGGAGCGCGACCTCGCAGACGGCAC
CAGGGATCTGTACAGCGGGCACGCGGAGCGCCGCATCTACCCGGTGCTAGGTGAAGTGGCGGTCACAGAG
ATGACGC
