>Addgene plasmid #174929 | pMSR:MSMEG_0902:Dendra | depositor partial sequence | sequence record 339323 | partial
ATGCGCGAGACGCTCACTCCCAACTTTGCCGATGTGCAGGCCCATTACGACCTTTCCGACGACTTCTTCC
GGTTGTTCCTGGATCCGACGCAGACCTACAGCTGTGCGTACTTCGCCCAAGACGGGATGACGCTGGAAGA
GGCACAGATCGCGAAGATCGACCTGGCTCTGGGCAAGCTGGGACTGGAGCCGGGGATGACACTGCTCGAC
GTGGGCTGCGGCTGGGGTGCGACCATGCGGCGCGCGGTCGAACGCCACGACGTCAACGTGGTGGGACTGA
CACTGTCGAGGAACCAGGCCGCCCACGTCGAGCGCATGCTCGACGACGTGGGCAGCAGGCGTTCCCGGCG
CGTGCTGCTGCAGGGGTGGGAGCAGTTCGACGAGCCCGTCGACCGCATCGTGTCGATCGGCGCGTTCGAG
CACTTCCGGCACGAGCGCTACGACGAGTTCTTCGCCAAGGCCCACGCGCTGCTGCCTGACGACGGCGTCA
TGCTGCTGCACACCATCTGCGGGTTCCACCCCAACCACTTTCGCGAGGCGGGAATCCCGATGACGATGGA
GATGGCGAAGTTCGTCAAGTTCATCCTCACCGAGATCTTCCCCGGCGGGCAGCTGCCGTCATCGGAGATG
GTGCACGACCGCGCCGGACGGGCCGGCTTCGTCGTGTCCCGCGAGCAATCGCTGCAGCCGCACTACGCCA
AGACCCTCGACATCTGGGCGTCGCGCCTGCAGGCGCACCAGGACGAGGCCATCGCGATCCAGTCGCTGGA
GGTCTACCAGCGGTACATGAAGTACCTGACCGGGTGCGCGCAGCTGTTCCGCGACGGCCAGGTGGACGTC
GTGCAGTTCACCCTGCAGAAAGGGCGC
